Addgene plasmid #65927: pBAV-A
Purpose: Theophylline Riboswitch A with lacZ gene
Depositing lab: Justin Gallivan. Depositing organization: Emory University. Publication: Synthetic riboswitches that induce gene expression in diverse bacterial species. Topp S, Reynoso CM, Seeliger JC, Goldlust IS, Desai SK, Murat D, Shen A, Puri AW, Komeili A, Bertozzi CR, Scott JR, Gallivan JP. Appl Environ Microbiol. 2010 Dec;76(23):7881-4. doi: 10.1128/AEM.01537-10. Epub 2010 Oct 8. PubMed 20935124.
Backbone
  Vector backbone: pBAV1K
  Vector type: Bacterial Expression
Growth in bacteria
  Bacterial resistance: Kanamycin, 50 μg/mL
  Growth temperature: 30°C
  Growth strain: Top10
  Growth instructions: Plasmid also functions in bacterial species A. baylyi
  Copy number: Unknown
Gene/Insert
  Gene/Insert name: lacZ (alt name: beta-galactosidase)
  Species: Synthetic
  Insert size (bp): 3200
  Promoter: T5
  Cloning method: Restriction Enzyme; 5′ cloning site KpnI (unknown if destroyed); 3′ cloning site SpeI (unknown if destroyed)
  Sequencing primers: 5′ cgcggccgcttctagaggaaatc; 3′ CGGCCTCCGCAGGAAGCCGTTTTTTTCG
Resource information
  A portion of this plasmid was derived from a plasmid made by: Colleen Reynoso
Terms and licenses: Academic/Nonprofit Terms; Industry Terms: Not Available to Industry
How to cite: pBAV-A was a gift from Justin Gallivan (Addgene plasmid # 65927 ; http://n2t.net/addgene:65927 ; RRID:Addgene_65927)
