[The description below was written by a language model from this plasmid's Addgene catalogue record.]
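Description:
pBAV-A is a bacterial expression plasmid built on the pBAV1K backbone and carrying a theophylline-responsive synthetic riboswitch ("riboswitch A") coupled to a lacZ reporter gene. It is maintained under kanamycin selection and propagated in E. coli. The record notes that it also functions in Acinetobacter baylyi, which fits its origin in a study of riboswitches that work across diverse bacterial species. The copy number is listed as unknown, and no feature table is provided, so the origin of replication and the exact arrangement of backbone elements are not stated.

The insert of roughly 3.2 kb is described as synthetic and was placed between KpnI and SpeI sites, with transcription driven by a T5 promoter. lacZ encodes beta-galactosidase, a standard enzymatic reporter whose activity can be measured with colorimetric substrates. Synthetic theophylline riboswitches of this kind generally consist of a theophylline-binding RNA aptamer in the 5′ untranslated region, linked to sequences around the ribosome binding site. Without ligand the RNA folds so that translation initiation is hindered, while theophylline binding shifts the structure and permits translation. The precise mechanism and sequence context of variant A are not detailed in the record.

The promoter supplies the transcript and the riboswitch gates expression after transcription, so reporter output depends on theophylline added to the culture. This makes pBAV-A suitable for quantifying the dynamic range and background of this riboswitch variant in a given bacterial host. It can also serve as a starting point for ligand-inducible control of other genes in species that lack established inducible systems.
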