>Addgene plasmid #65927 | pBAV-A | depositor partial sequence | sequence record 112096 | riboswitch region
AAATCATAAAAAATTTATTTGCTTTGTGAGCGGATAACAATTATAATAGATTCAATTGTGAGCGGATAAC
AATTACTAGAGATACGACTCACTATAGGTACCGGTGATACCAGCATCGTCTTGATGCCCTTGGCAGCACC
CTGAGAAGGGGCAACAAGATG
