>Addgene plasmid #65927 | pBAV-A | addgene partial sequence | sequence record 116646 | KanR1-R1 5'-GGTCCCTTTATACCGGCTGTc-3'
AAAACAGCCTTTTCAAAGTTGTTTTCAAAGTTGGCGGACAACATAGTATCGACGGAGCCGATTTTGAAAC
CACAATTATGATAGAATTTGACGTCGAATTCCCGGCCGCTTCTACAGGAAATCATAAAAAATTTATTTGC
TTTGTGAGCGGATAACAATTATAATAGATTCAATTGTGAGCGGATAACAATTACTAGAGATACGACTCAC
TATAGGTACCGGTGATACCAGCATCGTCTTGATGCCCTTGGCAGCACCCTGAGAAGGGGCAACAAGATGT
GCGAACTCGATATTTTACAC
